>Addgene plasmid #232760 | NUP98b_IDR-EGFP | addgene full sequence | sequence record 463037 | Addgene NGS Result
CATTTTCTCCTCCTTGTATAAATCCTGGTTGCTGTCTCTTTATGAGGAGTTGTGGCCCGTTGTCAGGCAA
CGTGGCGTGGTGTGCACTGTGTTTGCTGACGCAACCCCCACTGGTTGGGGCATTGCCACCACCTGTCAGC
TCCTTTCCGGGACTTTCGCTTTCCCCCTCCCTATTGCCACGGCGGAACTCATCGCCGCCTGCCTTGCCCG
CTGCTGGACAGGGGCTCGGCTGTTGGGCACTGACAATTCCGTGGTGTTGTCGGGGAAATCATCGTCCTTT
CCTTGGCTGCTCGCCTGTGTTGCCACCTGGATTCTGCGCGGGACGTCCTTCTGCTACGTCCCTTCGGCCC
TCAATCCAGCGGACCTTCCTTCCCGCGGCCTGCTGCCGGCTCTGCGGCCTCTTCCGCGTCTTCGCCTTCG
CCCTCAGACGAGTCGGATCTCCCTTTGGGCCGCCTCCCCGCGTCGACTTTAAGACCAATGACTTACAAGG
CAGCTGTAGATCTTAGCCACTTTTTAAAAGAAAAGGGGGGACTGGAAGGGCTAATTCACTCCCAACGAAG
ACAAGATCTGCTTTTTGCTTGTACTGGGTCTCTCTGGTTAGACCAGATCTGAGCCTGGGAGCTCTCTGGC
TAACTAGGGAACCCACTGCTTAAGCCTCAATAAAGCTTGCCTTGAGTGCTTCAAGTAGTGTGTGCCCGTC
TGTTGTGTGACTCTGGTAACTAGAGATCCCTCAGACCCTTTTAGTCAGTGTGGAAAATCTCTAGCAGGGC
CCGTTTAAACCCGCTGATCAGCCTCGACTGTGCCTTCTAGTTGCCAGCCATCTGTTGTTTGCCCCTCCCC
CGTGCCTTCCTTGACCCTGGAAGGTGCCACTCCCACTGTCCTTTCCTAATAAAATGAGGAAATTGCATCG
CATTGTCTGAGTAGGTGTCATTCTATTCTGGGGGGTGGGGTGGGGCAGGACAGCAAGGGGGAGGATTGGG
AAGACAATAGCAGGCATGCTGGGGATGCGGTGGGCTCTATGGCTTCTGAGGCGGAAAGAACCAGCTGGGG
CTCTAGGGGGTATCCCC
[124 nt withheld, positions 1068-1191]
C
[91 nt withheld, positions 1193-1283]
A
[49 nt withheld, positions 1285-1333]
CCTTTGACGTTGGAGTCCACGTTCTTT
[37 nt withheld, positions 1361-1397]
ACCCTATCTCGGTCTATTCTTTTGATTTATAAGGGATTTTGCCGATTTCGGCCTATTGGTTAAAAAATGA
GCTGATTTAACAAAAATTTAACGCGAATTAATTCTGTGGAATGTGTGTCAGTTAGGGTGTGGAAAGTCCC
CAGGCTCCCCAGCAGGCAGAAGTATGCAAAGCATGCATCTCAATTAGTCAGCAACCAGGTGTGGAAAGTC
CCCAGGCTCCCCAGCAGGCAGAAGTATGCAAAGCATGCATCTCAATTAGTCAGCAACCATAGTCCCGCCC
CTAACTCCGCCCATCCCGCCCCTAACTCCGCCCAGTTCCGCCCATTCTCCGCCCCATGGCTGACTAATTT
TTTTTATTTATGCAGAGGCCGAGGCCGCCTCTGCCTCTGAGCTATTCCAGAAGTAGTGAGGAGGCTTTTT
TGGAGGCCTAGGCTTTTGCAAAAAGCTCCCGGGAGCTTGTATATCCATTTTCGGATCTGATCAGCACGTG
TTGACAATTAATCATCGGCATAGTATATCGGCATAGTATAATACGACAAGGTGAGGAACTAAACCATGGC
CAAGTTGACCAGTGCCGTTCCGGTGCTCACCGCGCGCGACGTCGCCGGAGCGGTCGAGTTCTGGACCGAC
CGGCTCGGGTTCTCCCGGGACTTCGTGGAGGACGACTTCGCCGGTGTGGTCCGGGACGACGTGACCCTGT
TCATCAGCGCGGTCCAGGACCAGGTGGTGCCGGACAACACCCTGGCCTGGGTGTGGGTGCGCGGCCTGGA
CGAGCTGTACGCCGAGTGGTCGGAGGTCGTGTCCACGAACTTCCGGGACGCCTCCGGGCCGGCCATGACC
GAGATCGGCGAGCAGCCGTGGGGGCGGGAGTTCGCCCTGCGCGACCCGGCCGGCAACTGCGTGCACTTCG
TGGCCGAGGAGCAGGACTGACACGTGCTACGAGATTTCGATTCCACCGCCGCCTTCTATGAAAGGTTGGG
CTTCGGAATCGTTTTCCGGGACGCCGGCTGGATGATCCTCCAGCGCGGGGATCTCATGCTGGAGTTCTTC
GCCCACCCCAACTTGTTTATTGCAGCTTATAATGGTTACAAATAAAGCAATAGCATCACAAATTTCACAA
ATAAAGCATTTTTTTCACTGCATTCTAGTTGTGGTTTGTCCAAACTCATCAATGTATCTTATCATGTCTG
TATACCGTCGACCTCTAGCTAGAGCTTGGCGTAATCATGGTCATAGCTGTTTCCTGTGTGAAATTGTTAT
CCGCTCACAATTCCACACAACATACGAGCCGGAAGCATAAAGTGTAAAGCCTGGGGTGCCTAATGAGTGA
GCTAACTCACATTAATTGCGTTGCGCTCACTGCCCGCTTTCCAGTCGGGAAACCTGTCGTGCCAGCTGCA
TTAATGAATCGGCCAACGCGCGGGGAGAGGCGGTTTGCGTATTGGGCGCTCTTCCGCTTCCTCGCTCACT
GACTCGCTGCGCTCGGTCGTTCGGCTGCGGCGAGCGGTATCAGCTCACTCAAAGGCGGTAATACGGTTAT
CCACAGAATCAGGGGATAACGCAGGAAAGAACATGTGAGCAAAAGGCCAGCAAAAGGCCAGGAACCGTAA
AAAGGCCGCGTTGCTGGCGTTTTTCCATAGGCTCCGCCCCCCTGACGAGCATCACAAAAATCGACGCTCA
AGTCAGAGGTGGCGAAACCCGACAGGACTATAAAGATACCAGGCGTTTCCCCCTGGAAGCTCCCTCGTGC
GCTCTCCTGTTCCGACCCTGCCGCTTACCGGATACCTGTCCGCCTTTCTCCCTTCGGGAAGCGTGGCGCT
TTCTCATAGCTCACGCTGTAGGTATCTCAGTTCGGTGTAGGTCGTTCGCTCCAAGCTGGGCTGTGTGCAC
GAACCCCCCGTTCAGCCCGACCGCTGCGCCTTATCCGGTAACTATCGTCTTGAGTCCAACCCGGTAAGAC
ACGACTTATCGCCACTGGCAGCAGCCACTGGTAACAGGATTAGCAGAGCGAGGTATGTAGGCGGTGCTAC
AGAGTTCTTGAAGTGGTGGCCTAACTACGGCTACACTAGAAGAACAGTATTTGGTATCTGCGCTCTGCTG
AAGCCAGTTACCTTCGGAAAAAGAGTTGGTAGCTCTTGATCCGGCAAACAAACCACCGCTGGTAGCGGTG
GTTTTTTTGTTTGCAAGCAGCAGATTACGCGCAGAAAAAAAGGATCTCAAGAAGATCCTTTGATCTTTTC
TACGGGGTCTGACGCTCAGTGGAACGAAAACTCACGTTAAGGGATTTTGGTCATGAGATTATCAAAAAGG
ATCTTCACCTAGATCCTTTTAAATTAAAAATGAAGTTTTAAATCAATCTAAAGTATATATGAGTAAACTT
GGTCTGACAGTTACCAATGCTTAATCAGTGAGGCACCTATCTCAGCGATCTGTCTATTTCGTTCATCCAT
AGTTGCCTGACTCCCCGTCGTGTAGATAACTACGATACGGGAGGGCTTACCATCTGGCCCCAGTGCTGCA
ATGATACCGCGAGACCCACGCTCACCGGCTCCAGATTTATCAGCAATAAACCAGCCAGCCGGAAGGGCCG
AGCGCAGAAGTGGTCCTGCAACTTTATCCGCCTCCATCCAGTCTATTAATTGTTGCCGGGAAGCTAGAGT
AAGTAGTTCGCCAGTTAATAGTTTGCGCAACGTTGTTGCCATTGCTACAGGCATCGTGGTGTCACGCTCG
TCGTTTGGTATGGCTTCATTCAGCTCCGGTTCCCAACGATCAAGGCGAGTTACATGATCCCCCATGTTGT
GCAAAAAAGCGGTTAGCTCCTTCGGTCCTCCGATCGTTGTCAGAAGTAAGTTGGCCGCAGTGTTATCACT
CATGGTTATGGCAGCACTGCATAATTCTCTTACTGTCATGCCATCCGTAAGATGCTTTTCTGTGACTGGT
GAGTACTCAACCAAGTCATTCTGAGAATAGTGTATGCGGCGACCGAGTTGCTCTTGCCCGGCGTCAATAC
GGGATAATACCGCGCCACATAGCAGAACTTTAAAAGTGCTCATCATTGGAAAACGTTCTTCGGGGCGAAA
ACTCTCAAGGATCTTACCGCTGTTGAGATCCAGTTCGATGTAACCCACTCGTGCACCCAACTGATCTTCA
GCATCTTTTACTTTCACCAGCGTTTCTGGGTGAGCAAAAACAGGAAGGCAAAATGCCGCAAAAAAGGGAA
TAAGGGCGACACGGAAATGTTGAATACTCATACTCTTCCTTTTTCAATATTATTGAAGCATTTATCAGGG
TTATTGTCTCATGAGCGGATACATATTTGAATGTATTTAGAAAAATAAACAAATAGGGGTTCCGCGCACA
TTTCCCCGAAAAGTGCCACCTGACGTCGACGGATCGGGAGATCTCCCGATCCCCTATGGTGCACTCTCAG
TACAATCTGCTCTGATGCCGCATAGTTAAGCCAGTATCTGCTCCCTGCTTGTGTGTTGGAGGTCGCTGAG
TAGTGCGCGAGCAAAATTTAAGCTACAACAAGGCAAGGCTTGACCGACAATTGCATGAAGAATCTGCTTA
GGGTTAGGCGTTTTGCGCTGCTTCGCGATGTACGGGCCAGATATACGCGTTGACATTGATTATTGACTAG
TTATTAATAGTAATCAATTACGGGGTCATTAGTTCATAGCCCATATATGGAGTTCCGCGTTACATAACTT
ACGGTAAATGGCCCGCCTGGCTGACCGCCCAACGACCCCCGCCCATTGACGTCAATAATGACGTATGTTC
CCATAGTAACGCCAATAGGGACTTTCCATTGACGTCAATGGGTGGAGTATTTACGGTAAACTGCCCACTT
GGCAGTACATCAAGTGTATCATATGCCAAGTACGCCCCCTATTGACGTCAATGACGGTAAATGGCCCGCC
TGGCATTATGCCCAGTACATGACCTTATGGGACTTTCCTACTTGGCAGTACATCTACGTATTAGTCATCG
CTATTACCATGGTGATGCGGTTTTGGCAGTACATCAATGGGCGTGGATAGCGGTTTGACTCACGGGGATT
TCCAAGTCTCCACCCCATTGACGTCAATGGGAGTTTGTTTTGGCACCAAAATCAACGGGACTTTCCAAAA
TGTCGTAACAACTCCGCCCCATTGACGCAAATGGGCGGTAGGCGTGTACGGTGGGAGGTCTATATAAGCA
GCGCGTTTTGCCTGTACTGGGTCTCTCTGGTTAGACCAGATCTGAGCCTGGGAGCTCTCTGGCTAACTAG
GGAACCCACTGCTTAAGCCTCAATAAAGCTTGCCTTGAGTGCTTCAAGTAGTGTGTGCCCGTCTGTTGTG
TGACTCTGGTAACTAGAGATCCCTCAGACCCTTTTAGTCAGTGTGGAAAATCTCTAGCAGTGGCGCCCGA
ACAGGGACTTGAAAGCGAAAGGGAAACCAGAGGAGCTCTCTCGACGCAGGACTCGGCTTGCTGAAGCGCG
CACGGCAAGAGGCGAGGGGCGGCGACTGGTGAGTACGCCAAAAATTTTGACTAGCGGAGGCTAGAAGGAG
AGAGATGGGTGCGAGAGCGTCAGTATTAAGCGGGGGAGAATTAGATCGCGATGGGAAAAAATTCGGTTAA
GGCCAGGGGGAAAGAAAAAATATAAATTAAAACATATAGTATGGGCAAGCAGGGAGCTAGAACGATTCGC
AGTTAATCCTGGCCTGTTAGAAACATCAGAAGGCTGTAGACAAATACTGGGACAGCTACAACCATCCCTT
CAGACAGGATCAGAAGAACTTAGATCATTATATAATACAGTAGCAACCCTCTATTGTGTGCATCAAAGGA
TAGAGATAAAAGACACCAAGGAAGCTTTAGACAAGATAGAGGAAGAGCAAAACAAAAGTAAGACCACCGC
ACAGCAAGCGGCCGCTGATCTTCAGACCTGGAGGAGGAGATATGAGGGACAATTGGAGAAGTGAATTATA
TAAATATAAAGTAGTAAAAATTGAACCATTAGGAGTAGCACCCACCAAGGCAAAGAGAAGAGTGGTGCAG
AGAGAAAAAAGAGCAGTGGGAATAGGAGCTTTGTTCCTTGGGTTCTTGGGAGCAGCAGGAAGCACTATGG
GCGCAGCGTCAATGACGCTGACGGTACAGGCCAGACAATTATTGTCTGGTATAGTGCAGCAGCAGAACAA
TTTGCTGAGGGCTATTGAGGCGCAACAGCATCTGTTGCAACTCACAGTCTGGGGCATCAAGCAGCTCCAG
GCAAGAATCCTGGCTGTGGAAAGATACCTAAAGGATCAACAGCTCCTGGGGATTTGGGGTTGCTCTGGAA
AACTCATTTGCACCACTGCTGTGCCTTGGAATGCTAGTTGGAGTAATAAATCTCTGGAACAGATTTGGAA
TCACACGACCTGGATGGAGTGGGACAGAGAAATTAACAATTACACAAGCTTAATACACTCCTTAATTGAA
GAATCGCAAAACCAGCAAGAAAAGAATGAACAAGAATTATTGGAATTAGATAAATGGGCAAGTTTGTGGA
ATTGGTTTAACATAACAAATTGGCTGTGGTATATAAAATTATTCATAATGATAGTAGGAGGCTTGGTAGG
TTTAAGAATAGTTTTTGCTGTACTTTCTATAGTGAATAGAGTTAGGCAGGGATATTCACCATTATCGTTT
CAGACCCACCTCCCAACCCCGAGGGGACCCGACAGGCCCGAAGGAATAGAAGAAGAAGGTGGAGAGAGAG
ACAGAGACAGATCCATTCGATTAGTGAACGGATCGGCACTGCGTGCGCCAATTCTGCAGACAAATGGCAG
TATTCATCCACAATTTTAAAAGAAAAGGGGGGATTGGGGGGTACAGTGCAGGGGAAAGAATAGTAGACAT
AATAGCAACAGACATACAAACTAAAGAATTACAAAAACAAATTACAAAAATTCAAAATTTTCGGGTTTAT
TACAGGGACAGCAGAGATCCAGTTTGGTTAATTAAGGTACCGATATCACTAGTGTTCCATTAACTGCGCT
AAAAATAATTTTTAAATCTTTTTTAGCTTCTTGCTCTTTTTTGTACGTCTCTGTTTTAGAGCTAGAAATA
GCAAGTTAAAATAAGGCTAGTCCGTTATCAACTTGAAAAAGTGGCACCGAGTCGGTGCTTTTTTGAATTC
GCTAGCTAGGTCTTGAAAGGAGTGGGAATTGGCTCCGGTGCCCGTCAGTGGGCAGAGCGCACATCGCCCA
CAGTCCCCGAGAAGTTGGGGGGAGGGGTCGGCAATTGATCCGGTGCCTAGAGAAGGTGGCGCGGGGTAAA
CTGGGAAAGTGATGTCGTGTACTGGCTCCGCCTTTTTCCCGAGGGTGGGGGAGAACCGTATATAAGTGCA
GTAGTCGCCGTGAACGTTCTTTTTCGCAACGGGTTTGCCGCCAGAACACAGGACCGGTTCTAGAGCGCTG
CCACCATGTTTAACAAATCATTTGGAACACCCTTTGGGGGTGGCACAGGTGGCTTTGGCACAACTTCAAC
ATTTGGACAGAATACTGGCTTTGGCACTACTAGTGGAGGGGCATTTGGAACATCTGCATTTGGTTCTAGC
AACAATACTGGAGGCCTCTTTGGAAATTCACAGACTAAACCAGGAGGATTGTTTGGAACCAGTTCATTTA
GCCAGCCAGCTACCTCCACAAGCACTGGCTTTGGGTTTGGTACGTCAACAGGAACAGCAAATACCTTGTT
TGGAACTGCAAGCACAGGGACCAGTCTCTTCTCATCCCAAAACAATGCCTTTGCACAAAATAAACCAACT
GGCTTTGGCAATTTTGGAACCAGTACTAGCAGTGGAGGACTCTTTGGAACCACAAATACCACCTCTAATC
CTTTTGGCAGCACATCTGGCTCCCTCTTTGGGCCAAGTAGTTTTACAGCTGCTCCTACTGGGACTACTAT
TAAATTTAACCCTCCAACTGGTACAGATACTATGGTCAAAGCTGGAGTTAGCACTAACATAAGTACCAAG
CACCAGTGTATTACTGCTATGAAAGAATATGAAAGCAAGTCACTAGAGGAACTTCGTTTAGAGGATTATC
AGGCTAACAGGAAGGGCCCACAGAACCAGGTGGGAGCAGGTACCACAACTGGCTTGTTTGGGTCTTCTCC
AGCCACTTCCAGCGCAACAGGACTCTTCAGCTCCTCCACCACTAATTCAGGCTTTGCATATGGTACAGGA
GCCTTTGGGGCCCCTGGATTTAATACTACGACAGCCACTTTGGGCTTTGGAGCCCCCCAGGCCCCAGTAG
CTTTGACAGATCCAAATGCTTCTGCTGCCCAGCAGGCTGTTCTCCAGCAGCACATCAATAGTCTAACATA
CTCACCTTTTGGAGACTCTGGATCCATGGTGAGCAAGGGCGAGGAGCTGTTCACCGGGGTGGTGCCCATC
CTGGTCGAGCTGGACGGCGACGTAAACGGCCACAAGTTCAGCGTGTCCGGCGAGGGCGAGGGCGATGCCA
CCTACGGCAAGCTGACCCTGAAGTTCATCTGCACCACCGGCAAGCTGCCCGTGCCCTGGCCCACCCTCGT
GACCACCCTGACCTACGGCGTGCAGTGCTTCAGCCGCTACCCCGACCACATGAAGCAGCACGACTTCTTC
AAGTCCGCCATGCCCGAAGGCTACGTCCAGGAGCGCACCATCTTCTTCAAGGACGACGGCAACTACAAGA
CCCGCGCCGAGGTGAAGTTCGAGGGCGACACCCTGGTGAACCGCATCGAGCTGAAGGGCATCGACTTCAA
GGAGGACGGCAACATCCTGGGGCACAAGCTGGAGTACAACTACAACAGCCACAACGTCTATATCATGGCC
GACAAGCAGAAGAACGGCATCAAGGTGAACTTCAAGATCCGCCACAACATCGAGGACGGCAGCGTGCAGC
TCGCCGACCACTACCAGCAGAACACCCCCATCGGCGACGGCCCCGTGCTGCTGCCCGACAACCACTACCT
GAGCACCCAGTCCGCCCTGAGCAAAGACCCCAACGAGAAGCGCGATCACATGGTCCTGCTGGAGTTCGTG
ACCGCCGCCGGGATCACTCTCGGCATGGACGAGCTGTACAAGTGAGGATCCGGGGTTGGGGTTGCGCCTT
TTCCAAGGCAGCCCTGGGTTTGCGCAGGGACGCGGCTGCTCTGGGCGTGGTTCCGGGAAACGCAGCGGCG
CCGACCCTGGGTCTCGCACATTCTTCACGTCCGTTCGCAGCGTCACCCGGATCTTCGCCGCTACCCTTGT
GGGCCCCCCGGCGACGCTTCCTGCTCCGCCCCTAAGTCGGGAAGGTTCCTTGCGGTTCGCGGCGTGCCGG
ACGTGACAAACGGAAGCCGCACGTCTCACTAGTACCCTCGCAGACGGACAGCGCCAGGGAGCAATGGCAG
CGCGCCGACCGCGATGGGCTGTGGCCAATAGCGGCTGCTCAGCAGGGCGCGCCGAGAGCAGCGGCCGGGA
AGGGGCGGTGCGGGAGGCGGGGTGTGGGGCGGTAGTGTGGGCCCTGTTCCTGCCCGCGCGGTGTTCCGCA
TTCTGCAAGCCTCCGGAGCGCACGTCGGCAGTCGGCTCCCTCGTTGACCGAATCACCGACCTCTCTCCCC
AGGCCACCATGGATGGCCAAGCCTTTGTCTCAAGAAGAATCCACCCTCATTGAAAGAGCAACGGCTACAA
TCAACAGCATCCCCATCTCTGAAGACTACAGCGTCGCCAGCGCAGCTCTCTCTAGCGACGGCCGCATCTT
CACTGGTGTCAATGTATATCATTTTACTGGGGGACCTTGTGCAGAACTCGTGGTGCTGGGCACTGCTGCT
GCTGCGGCAGCTGGCAACCTGACTTGTATCGTCGCGATCGGAAATGAGAACAGGGGCATCTTGAGCCCCT
GCGGACGGTGCCGACAGGTGCTTCTCGATCTGCATCCTGGGATCAAAGCCATAGTGAAGGACAGTGATGG
ACAGCCGACGGCAGTTGGGATTCGTGAATTGCTGCCCTCTGGTTATGTGTGGGAGGGCTAATCGATTCGA
CAATCAACCTCTGGATTACAAAATTTGTGAAAGATTGACTGGTATTCTTAACTATGTTGCTCCTTTTACG
CTATGTGGATACGCTGCTTTAATGCCTTTGTATCATGCTATTGCTTCCCGTATGGCTTT
Features (pLannotate 1.2.2; 34 found; start..end, strand, type, name):
    512..531     +  misc_feature   cPPT/CTS (fragment): central polypurine tract and central termination sequence of HIV-1
    533..766     +  LTR            3' LTR (ΔU3): self-inactivating 3' long terminal repeat (LTR) from HIV-1
    798..1022    +  polyA_signal   bGH poly(A) signal: bovine growth hormone polyadenylation signal
   1026..1047    +  promoter       SV40 promoter (fragment): SV40 enhancer and early promoter
   1068..1496    +  rep_origin     f1 ori (sequence partly withheld): f1 bacteriophage origin of replication; arrow indicates direction of (+) strand synthesis
   1510..1839    +  promoter       SV40 promoter: SV40 enhancer and early promoter
   1887..1934    +  promoter       EM7 promoter: synthetic bacterial promoter&nbsp
   1953..2327    +  CDS            BleoR: antibiotic-binding protein; Sh ble from Streptoalloteichus hindustanus; confers resistance to bleomycin, phleomycin, and Zeocin™
   2337..2462    +  CDS            ble (fragment): BLE_KLEPN - Experimental evidence at protein level: Swiss-Prot protein existence level 1. Binding protein with a strong affinity to the bleomycin family of antibiotics. Binds to CL990; an antimitotic-antibiotic compound. From Klebsiella pneumoniae.
   2457..2578    +  polyA_signal   SV40 poly(A) signal: SV40 polyadenylation signal
   2651..2667    -  protein_bind   lac operator: The lac repressor binds to the lac operator to inhibit transcription in E. coli. This inhibition can be relieved by adding lactose or isopropyl-β-D-thiogalactopyranoside (IPTG). lac repressor encoded by lacI
   2675..2705    -  promoter       lac promoter: promoter for the E. coli lac operon
   2720..2741    -  protein_bind   CAP binding site: CAP binding activates transcription in the presence of cAMP. E. coli catabolite activator protein
   2754..2846    -  CDS            lacI (fragment): lac repressor; lacI; The lac repressor binds to the lac operator to inhibit transcription in E. coli. This inhibition can be relieved by adding lactose or isopropyl-β-D-thiogalactopyranoside (IPTG).
   3029..3617    -  rep_origin     ori: high-copy-number ColE1/pMB1/pBR322/pUC origin of replication
   3788..4648    -  CDS            AmpR: β-lactamase; bla; confers resistance to ampicillin, carbenicillin, and related antibiotics
   4649..4753    -  promoter       AmpR promoter: bla
   4812..4864    -  misc_feature   bom (fragment): basis of mobility region from pBR322
   5019..5398    +  enhancer       CMV enhancer: human cytomegalovirus immediate early enhancer
   5399..5598    +  promoter       CMV promoter: human cytomegalovirus (CMV) immediate early promoter
   5616..5796    +  LTR            5' LTR (truncated): truncated 5' long terminal repeat (LTR) from HIV-1
   5843..5968    +  misc_feature   HIV-1 Ψ: packaging signal of human immunodeficiency virus type 1
   5952..6315    +  CDS            HIV-1 gag (fragment): gag protein from human immunodeficiency virus 1; gag
   6461..6694    +  misc_feature   RRE: The Rev response element (RRE) of HIV-1 allows for Rev-dependent mRNA export from the nucleus to the cytoplasm.
   7071..7171    +  CDS            Rev (fragment): human immunodeficiency virus 1 (HIV-1) Rev protein; rev; enhances nuclear export of unspliced and incompletely spliced viral mRNAs
   7221..7338    +  misc_feature   cPPT/CTS: central polypurine tract and central termination sequence of HIV-1
   7470..7545    +  misc_RNA       gRNA scaffold: guide RNA scaffold for the Streptococcus pyogenes CRISPR/Cas9 system
   7563..7581    +  CDS            small t antigen (fragment): SV40 (simian virus 40) small t antigen
   7607..7818    +  promoter       EF-1α core promoter: core promoter for human elongation factor EF-1α
   7843..8766    +  CDS            NUP98 (fragment): NUP98_HUMAN - Also known as ADAR2. Experimental evidence at protein level: Swiss-Prot protein existence level 1. (Microbial infection) Binds HIV-1 capsid-nucleocapsid (HIV-1 CA-NC) complexes and may thereby promote the integration of the virus in the host nucleus (in vitro) (PubMed:23523133). Binding affinity to HIV-1 CA-NC complexes bearing the capsid change ASN-74-ASP is reduced (in vitro) (PubMed:23523133). From Homo sapiens (Human).
   8773..9489    +  CDS            EGFP: EGFP is a basic (constitutively fluorescent) green fluorescent protein published in 1996, derived from Aequorea victoria. It is reported to be a rapidly-maturing weak dimer with moderate acid sensitivity.
   9499..10009   +  promoter       hPGK promoter: human phosphoglycerate kinase 1 promoter
  10020..10418   +  CDS            BSD: blasticidin S deaminase; Aspergillus terreus BSD; confers resistance to blasticidin
  10429..461     +  misc_feature   WPRE (across the origin): woodchuck hepatitis virus posttranscriptional regulatory element
