[The description below was written by a language model from this plasmid's Addgene catalogue record and pLannotate feature annotations shown in this document.]
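Description:
NUP98b_IDR-EGFP is a lentiviral transfer plasmid built on the LentiCRISPRv2 backbone for expressing a fragment of human NUP98, described as an intrinsically disordered region (IDR), fused to EGFP in mammalian cells. It is propagated in E. coli through a high-copy ColE1/pUC-type origin with ampicillin selection (AmpR). An f1 origin is also annotated, along with an SV40/EM7-driven BleoR cassette in the plasmid backbone outside the viral genome.

The packaged region has a third-generation, self-inactivating layout. A CMV enhancer/promoter drives a truncated HIV-1 5' LTR, which is followed by the Ψ packaging signal with a gag fragment, the RRE for Rev-dependent export, and the cPPT/CTS, and the region ends in a ΔU3 3' LTR. Within it, an EF-1α core promoter drives the NUP98 fragment (about 0.9 kb), which is followed almost directly by the EGFP coding sequence. This arrangement is consistent with a C-terminal EGFP fusion that lets the protein's localisation be followed by fluorescence. Downstream, a separate hPGK promoter drives blasticidin S deaminase, allowing selection of transduced cells, and a WPRE enhances transcript expression. An S. pyogenes gRNA scaffold left over from the parent vector is annotated upstream of the EF-1α promoter. No U6 promoter or Cas9 coding sequence appears in the feature table, so the construct does not look like a functional CRISPR vector.

The record states its purpose only as expression of the fusion. The associated publication concerns biomolecular condensation of human IDRs and its effect on endogenous transcription, which suggests the construct is used to visualise the behaviour of the NUP98 IDR in cells.
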