Addgene plasmid #232760: NUP98b_IDR-EGFP
Purpose: Expresses NUP98b_IDR-EGFP
Depositing lab: Isaac Hilton. Depositing organization: Rice University. Publication: Biomolecular condensation of human IDRs initiates endogenous transcription via intrachromosomal looping or high-density promoter localization. Li J, Liu S, Kim S, Goell J, Drum ZA, Flores JP, Ma AJ, Mahata B, Escobar M, Raterink A, Ahn JH, Teran ER, Guerra-Resendez RS, Zhou Y, Yu B, Diehl MR, Wang GG, Gustavsson AK, Phanstiel DH, Hilton IB. Nucleic Acids Res. 2025 Feb 8;53(4):gkaf056. doi: 10.1093/nar/gkaf056. PubMed 39933697.
Backbone
  Vector backbone: LentiCRISPRv2
  Vector type: Lentiviral
Growth in bacteria
  Bacterial resistance: Ampicillin, 100 μg/mL
  Growth temperature: 37°C
  Growth strain: NEB Stable
  Copy number: High Copy
Gene/Insert
  Gene/Insert name: NUP98b_IDR-EGFP
  Species: H. sapiens (human)
  Entrez Gene: NUP98 (a.k.a. ADIR2, NUP196, NUP96, Nup98-96)
  Promoter: EF1a
  Cloning method: Gibson Cloning
Terms and licenses: Academic/Nonprofit Terms; Industry Terms: Not Available to Industry
How to cite: NUP98b_IDR-EGFP was a gift from Isaac Hilton (Addgene plasmid # 232760 ; http://n2t.net/addgene:232760 ; RRID:Addgene_232760)
